>Addgene plasmid #189760 | pDx_FusionRed-SYFP2 | addgene full sequence | sequence record 375312 | Addgene NGS Result
GGACGGGGCAGGGCGGGGTTCGGCTTCTGGCGTGTGACCGGCGGCTCTAGAGCCTCTGCTAACCATGTTC
ATGCCTTCTTCTTTTTCCTACAGCTCCTGGGCAACGTGCTGGTTATTGTGCTGTCTCATCATTTTGGCAA
AGAATTGGATCGGACCGAAATCACCACAATTCAGCAAATTGTGAACATCATCACGTTCATCTTTCCCTGG
TTGCCAAAGGCCCATTTTCCTGTCAGTAACGAGAAGGTCGCGAATTCAGGCGCTTTTTAGACTGGTCGTA
GGGAGACCACAACGGTTTCCCTCTAGAAATAATTTTGTTTAACTATAAGAAGGAGATATACCATGCGGGG
TTCTCATCATCACCACCATCACAGCAGCGGCCTGGTGCCGCGCGGCAGCTCGCTAGCGCTACCGGTCGCC
ACCATGGTGAGCGAGCTGATTAAGGAGAACATGCCCATGAAGCTCTACATGGAGGGCACCGTGAACAACC
ACCACTTCAAGTGCACATCCGAGGGCGAAGGCAAGCCCTACGAGGGCACCCAGACCATGAGAATCAAGGT
CGTCGAGGGCGGCCCTCTCCCCTTCGCCTTCGACATCCTGGCTACCAGCTTCATGTACGGCAGCAGAACC
TTCATCAAGCACCCTCCGGGCATCCCCGACTTCTTTAAGCAGTCCTTCCCTGAGGGCTTCACATGGGAGA
GAGTCACCACATACGAAGACGGGGGCGTGCTGACCGCTACCCAGGACACCAGCCTCCAGGACGGCTGCCT
CATCTACAACGTCAAGGTTAGAGGGGTGAACTTCCCAGCCAACGGCCCTGTGATGCAGAAGAAAACACTC
GGCTGGGAGGCCTCCACCGAGACGATGTACCCCGCTGACGGCGGCCTGGAAGGCGCATGTGACATGGCCC
TGAAGCTCGTGGGCGGGGGCCACCTGATCTGCAACCTTGAGACCACATACAGATCCAAGAAACCCGCTAC
GAACCTCAAGATGCCCGGCGTCTACAACGTGGACCACAGACTGGAAAGAATCAAGGAGGCCGACGATGAG
ACCTACGTCGAGCAGCACGAGGTGGCTGTGGCCAGATACTCTACTGGTGGCGCTGGTGATCTGTACAAGA
TGGTGAGCAAGGGCGAGGAGCTGTTCACCGGGGTGGTGCCCATCCTGGTCGAGCTGGACGGCGACGTAAA
CGGCCACAAGTTCAGCGTGTCCGGCGAGGGCGAGGGCGATGCCACCTACGGCAAGCTGACCCTGAAGCTG
ATCTGCACCACCGGCAAGCTGCCCGTGCCCTGGCCCACCCTCGTGACCACCCTGGGCTACGGCGTGCAGT
GCTTCGCCCGCTACCCCGACCACATGAAGCAGCACGACTTCTTCAAGTCCGCCATGCCCGAAGGCTACGT
CCAGGAGCGCACCATCTTCTTCAAGGACGACGGCAACTACAAGACCCGCGCCGAGGTGAAGTTCGAGGGC
GACACCCTGGTGAACCGCATCGAGCTGAAGGGCATCGACTTCAAGGAGGACGGCAACATCCTGGGGCACA
AGCTGGAGTACAACTACAACAGCCACAACGTCTATATCACCGCCGACAAGCAGAAGAACGGCATCAAGGC
CAACTTCAAGATCCGCCACAACATCGAGGACGGCGGCGTGCAGCTCGCCGACCACTACCAGCAGAACACC
CCCATCGGCGACGGCCCCGTGCTGCTGCCCGACAACCACTACCTGAGCTACCAGTCCAAGCTGAGCAAAG
ACCCCAACGAGAAGCGCGATCACATGGTCCTGCTGGAGTTCGTGACCGCCGCCGGGATCACTCTCGGCAT
GGACGAGCTCTACAAGTAAGTGATTAACCTCAGGTGCAGGCTGCCTATCAGAAGGTGGTGGCTGGTGTGG
CCAATGCCCTGGCTCACAAATACCACTGAGATCGATCTTTTTCCCTCTGCCAAAAATTATGGGGACATCA
TGAAGCCCCTTGAGCATCTGACTTCTGGCTAATAAAGGAAATTTATTTTCATTGCAATAGTGTGTTGGAA
TTTTTTGTGTCTCTCACTCGGAAGGACATATGGGAGGGCAAATCATTTAAAACATCAGAATGAGTATTTG
GTTTAGAGTTTGGCAACATATGCCCATATGTAACTAGCATAACCCCTTGGGGCCTCTAAACGGGTCTTGA
GGGGTTTTTTGCTGAAAGCATGCGGAGGAAATTCTCCTTGAAGTTTCCCTGGTGTTCAAAGTAAAGGAGT
TTGCACCAGACGCACCTCTGTTCACTGGTCCGGCGTATTAAAACACGATACATTGTTATTAGTACATTTA
TTAAGCGCTAGATTCTGTGCGTTGTTGATTTACAGACAATTGTTGTACGTATTTTAATAATTCATTAAAT
TTATAATCTTTAGGGTGGTATGTTAGAGCGAAAATCAAATGATTTTCAGCGTCTTTATATCTGAATTTAA
ATATTAAATCCTCAATAGATTTGTAAAATAGGTTTCGATTAGTTTCAAACAAGGGTTGTTTTTCCGAACC
GATGGCTGGACTATCTAATGGATTTTCGCTCAACGCCACAAAACTTGCCAAATCTTGTAGCAGCAATCTA
GCTTTGTCGATATTCGTTTGTGTTTTGTTTTGTAATAAAGGTTCGACGTCGTTCAAAATATTATGCGCTT
TTGTATTTCTTTCATCACTGTCGTTAGTATACAATTGACTCGACGTAAACACGTTAAATAGAGCTTGGAC
ATATTTAACATCGGGCGTGTTAGCTTTATTAGGCCGATTATCGTCGTCGTCCCAACCCTCGTCGTTAGAA
GTTGCTTCCGAAGACGATTTTGCCATAGCCACACGACGCCTATTAATTGTGTCGGCTAACACGTCCGCGA
TCAAATTTGTAGTTGAGCTTTTTGGAATTGCGATCGCATAACTTCGTATAGCATACATTATACGAAGTTA
TAAGCTCGGAACGCTGCGCTCGGTCGTTCGGCTGCGGCGAGCGGTATCAGCTCACTCAAAGGCGGTAATA
CGGTTATCCACAGAATCAGGGGATAACGCAGGAAAGAACATGTGAGCAAAAGGCCAGCAAAAGGCCAGGA
ACCGTAAAAAGGCCGCGTTGCTGGCGTTTTTCCATAGGCTCCGCCCCCTGACGAGCATCACAAAAATCGA
CGCTCAAGTCAGAGGTGGCGAAACCCGACAGGACTATAAAGATACCAGGCGTTTCCCCCTGGAAGCTCCC
TCGTGCGCTCTCCTGTTCCGACCCTGCCGCTTACCGGATACCTGTCCGCCTTTCTCCCTTCGGGAAGCGT
GGCGCTTTCTCATAGCTCACGCTGTAGGTATCTCAGTTCGGTGTAGGTCGTTCGCTCCAAGCTGGGCTGT
GTGCACGAACCCCCCGTTCAGCCCGACCGCTGCGCCTTATCCGGTAACTATCGTCTTGAGTCCAACCCGG
TAAGACACGACTTATCGCCACTGGCAGCAGCCACTGGTAACAGGATTAGCAGAGCGAGGTATGTAGGCGG
TGCTACAGAGTTCTTGAAGTGGTGGCCTAACTACGGCTACACTAGAAGAACAGTATTTGGTATCTGCGCT
CTGCTGAAGCCAGTTACCTTCGGAAAAAGAGTTGGTAGCTCTTGATCCGGCAAACAAACCACCGCTGGTA
GCGGTGGTTTTTTTGTTTGCAAGCAGCAGATTACGCGCAGAAAAAAAGGATCTCAAGAAGATCCTTTGTT
AGAAAAACTCATCGAGCATCAAGTGAAACTGCAATTTATTCATATCAGGATTATCAATACCATATTTTTG
AAAAAGCCGTTTCTGTAATGAAGGAGAAAACTCACCGAGGCAGTTCCATAGGATGGCAAGATCCTGGTAT
CGGTCTGCGATTCCGACTCGTCCAACATCAATACAACCTATTAATTTCCCCTCGTCAAAAATAAGGTTAT
CAAGTGAGAAATCACCATGAGTGACGACTGAATCCGGTGAGAATGGCAAAAGCTTATGCATTTCTTTCCA
GACTTGTTCAACAGGCCAGCCATTACGCTCGTCATCAAAATCACTCGCACCAACCAAACCGTTATTCATT
CGTGATTGCGCCTGAGCGAGACGAAATACGCGATCGCCGTTAAAAGGACAATTACAAACAGGAATCGAAT
GCAACCGGCGCAGGAACACTGCCAGCGCATCAACAATATTTTCACCTGAATCAGGATATTCTTCTAATAC
CTGGAATGCTGTTTTCCCTGGGATCGCAGTGGTGAGTAACCATGCATCATCAGGAGTACGGATAAAATGC
TTGATGGTCGGAAGAGGCATAAATTCCGTCAGCCAGTTTAGCCTGACCATCTCATCTGTAACATCATTGG
CAACGCTACCTTTGCCATGTTTCAGAAACAACTCTGGCGCATCGGGCTTCCCATACAATCGATAGATTGT
CGCACCTGATTGCCCGACATTATCGCGAGCCCATTTATACCCATATAAATCAGCATCCATGTTGGAATTT
AATCGCGGCCTCGAGCAAGACGTTTCCCGTTGAATATGGCTCATACTCTTCCTTTTTCAATATTATTGAA
GCATTTATCAGGGTTATTGTCTCATGTCCGCGCGTTTCCTGCATCTTTTAATCAAATCCCAAGATGTGTA
TAAACGCGCCGGTATGTATAGGAAGAGGTTTATACTAAACTGTTACATTGCAAACGTGGTTTCGTGTGCC
AAGTGTGAAAACCGATGTTTAATCAAGGCTCTGACGCATTTCTACAACCACGACTCCAAGTGTGTGGGTG
AAGTCATGCATCTTTTAATCAAATCCCAAGATGTGTATAAACCACCAAACTGCCAAAAAATGAAAACTGT
CGACAAGCTCTGTCCGTTTGCTGGCAACTGCAAGGGTCTCAATCCTATTTGTAATTATTGAATAATAAAA
CAATTATAAATGTCAAATTTGTTTTTTATTAACGATACAAACCAAACGCAACAAGAACATTTGTAGTATT
ATCTATAATTGAAAACGCGTAGTTATAATCGCTGAGGTAATATTTAAAATCATTTTCAAATGATTCACAG
TTAATTTGCGACAATATAATTTTATTTTCACATAAACTAGACGCCTTGTCGTCTTCTTCTTCGTATTCCT
TCTCTTTTTCATTTTTCTCTTCATAAAAATTAACATAGTTATTATCGTATCCATATATGTATCTATCGTA
TAGAGTAAATTTTTTGTTGTCATAAATATATATGTCTTTTTTAATGGGGTGTATAGTACCGCTGCGCATA
GTTTTTCTGTAATTTACAACAGTGCTATTTTCTGGTAGTTCTTCGGAGTGTGTTGCTTTAATTATTAAAT
TTATATAATCAATGAATTTGGGATCGTCGGTTTTATACAATATGTTGCCGGCATAGTACGCAGCTTCTTC
TAGTTCAATTACACCATTTTTTAGCAGCACCGGATTAACATAACTTTCCAAAATGTTGTACGAACCGTTA
AACAAAAACAGTTCACCTCCCTTTTCTATACTATTGTCTGCGAGCAGTTGTTTGTTGTTAAAAATAACAG
CCATTGTAATGAGACGCACAAACTAATATCACAAACTGGAAATGTCTATCAATATATAGTTGCTGATGGC
CGGCCTATTAATAGTAATCAATTACGGGGTCATTAGTTCATAGCCCATATATGGAGTTCCGCGTTACATA
ACTTACGGTAAATGGCCCGCCTGGCTGACCGCCCAACGACCCCCGCCCATTGACGTCAATAATGACGTAT
GTTCCCATAGTAACGCCAATAGGGACTTTCCATTGACGTCAATGGGTGGAGTATTTACGGTAAACTGCCC
ACTTGGCAGTACATCAAGTGTATCATATGCCAAGTCCGCCCCCTATTGACGTCAATGACGGTAAATGGCC
CGCCTGGCATTATGCCCAGTACATGACCTTACGGGACTTTCCTACTTGGCAGTACATCTACGTATTAGTC
ATCGCTATTACCATGCTGATGCGGTTTTGGCAGTACACCAATGGGCGTGGATAGCGGTTTGACTCACGGG
GATTTCCAAGTCTCCACCCCATTGACGTCAATGGGAGTTTGTTTTGGCACCAAAATCAACGGGACTTTCC
AAAATGTCGTAATAACCCCGCCCCGTTGACGCAAATGGGCGGTAGGCGTGTACGGTGGGAGGTCTATATA
AGCAGACGTCGTTTAGTGAACCGTCAGATCACTAGATGCTTTATTGCGGTAGTTTATCACAGTTAAATTG
CTAACGCCAGTCTCGAACTTAACGTGCAGAAGTTGGTCGTGAGGCACTGGGCAGGTAAGTATCGGGCCCT
TTGTGCGGGGGGAGCGGCTCGGGGCTGTCCGCGGGGGGACGGCTGCCTTCGGGGG
Features (pLannotate 1.2.2; 19 found; start..end, strand, type, name):
    162..280     +  promoter       rhaB promoter: promoter of the E. coli rhaBAD operon, conferring tight induction with L-rhamnose and repression with D-glucose in the presence of RhaR and RhaS (Giacalone et al., 2006)
    382..399     +  CDS            thrombin site: thrombin recognition and cleavage site
    424..1110    +  CDS            FusionRed: FusionRed is a basic (constitutively fluorescent) red fluorescent protein published in 2012, derived from Entacmaea quadricolor. It has low acid sensitivity.
   1120..1836    +  CDS            SYFP2: SYFP2 is a basic (constitutively fluorescent) yellow fluorescent protein published in 2006, derived from Aequorea victoria. It is reported to be a very rapidly-maturing monomer with moderate acid sensitivity.
   1848..1916    +  CDS            HBB (fragment): HBB_PONPY - Experimental evidence at transcript level: Swiss-Prot protein existence level 2. Involved in oxygen transport from the lung to the various peripheral tissues. From Pongo pygmaeus (Bornean orangutan).
   1991..2046    +  polyA_signal   β-globin poly(A) signal: rabbit β-globin polyadenylation signal (Gil and Proudfoot, 1987)
   2134..2181    +  terminator     T7 terminator: transcription terminator for bacteriophage T7 RNA polymerase
   2195..2278    +  CDS            PH (fragment): PYHD_NPVAC - Also known as P29, POLH. Experimental evidence at protein level: Swiss-Prot protein existence level 1. Major component of the virus occlusion bodies which are large proteinaceous structures termed polyhedra. These structures serve as the protective package for the virus particles outside the infected host and allow natural transmission of virus between insect hosts, assisting persistence in the environment. Forms the paracrystalline lattice of polyhedra and interacts with enveloped virions as well as other accessory molecules and structures to form a mature viral occlusion body. F
   2282..2654    +  3'UTR          polyhedrin 3' UTR: 3' UTR from the Autographa californica nucleopolyhedrovirus polyhedrin gene (Suzuki et al., 2006)
   2908..2941    +  protein_bind   loxP: Cre-mediated recombination occurs in the 8-bp core sequence (GCATACAT). Cre recombinase
   3109..3696    -  rep_origin     ori: high-copy-number ColE1/pMB1/pBR322/pUC origin of replication
   3709..4524    -  CDS            KanR: aminoglycoside phosphotransferase; aph(3')-Ia; confers resistance to kanamycin in bacteria or G418 (Geneticin®) in eukaryotes
   4525..4576    -  promoter       AmpR promoter (fragment): bla
   4590..4625    +  CDS            lef2 (fragment): baculovirus late expression factor 2
   4767..4891    +  CDS            lef2: baculovirus late expression factor 2
   4929..5534    +  CDS            ORF603: baculovirus ORF603 protein
   5606..5965    +  enhancer       CMV enhancer (fragment): human cytomegalovirus immediate early enhancer
   5967..6166    +  promoter       CMV promoter: human cytomegalovirus (CMV) immediate early promoter
   6318..93      +  intron         chimeric intron (fragment) (across the origin): chimera between introns from chicken β-actin and rabbit β-globin
