[The description below was written by a language model from this plasmid's Addgene catalogue record and pLannotate feature annotations shown in this document.]
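Description:
pDx_FusionRed-SYFP2 is a 6.4 kb dual-host expression plasmid built on the pTriEx-3 backbone, designed so that the same open reading frame can be expressed in both E. coli and mammalian cells. It is maintained in bacteria at high copy through a ColE1/pUC-type origin and selected with kanamycin via an aph(3')-Ia cassette driven by a fragment of the bla promoter.

The payload is a synthetic tandem fusion of the red fluorescent protein FusionRed and the yellow fluorescent protein SYFP2, joined by a very short linker. The catalogue entry lists an N-terminal 6xHis tag, which is not itself annotated in the feature table, and a thrombin cleavage site lies just upstream of FusionRed. Two promoters are stacked in front of the coding sequence. A CMV enhancer/promoter followed by a fragment of the chicken β-actin/rabbit β-globin chimeric intron drives transcription in mammalian cells. Downstream of it, the rhaB promoter allows L-rhamnose-inducible, glucose-repressible expression in bacteria. Transcripts are finished by a rabbit β-globin polyadenylation signal for mammalian cells and a T7 terminator for bacteria.

Several pTriEx remnants are still present: the baculoviral lef2 and ORF603 sequences, a polyhedrin fragment with its 3' UTR, and a single loxP site. These originally served baculovirus recombination and Cre-mediated transfer, and the record assigns them no role here.

The stated purpose is FRET analysis. The covalently linked yellow–red pair gives a fixed donor–acceptor construct for assessing FusionRed as a FRET partner of SYFP2, either in live mammalian cells or as protein produced in bacteria. It was deposited alongside work characterising red fluorescent proteins.
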