Addgene plasmid #189760: pDx_FusionRed-SYFP2
Purpose: Dual expression vector for bacteria and mammalian cells producing FusionRed-SYFP2 fusion protein for FRET analysis
Depositing lab: Dorus Gadella. Depositing organization: University of Amsterdam. Publication: mScarlet3: a brilliant and fast-maturing red fluorescent protein. Gadella TWJ Jr, van Weeren L, Stouthamer J, Hink MA, Wolters AHG, Giepmans BNG, Aumonier S, Dupuy J, Royant A. Nat Methods. 2023 Apr;20(4):541-545. doi: 10.1038/s41592-023-01809-y. Epub 2023 Mar 27. PubMed 36973546.
Backbone
  Vector backbone: pTriEx-3
  Vector type: Mammalian Expression, Bacterial Expression
Growth in bacteria
  Bacterial resistance: Kanamycin, 50 μg/mL
  Growth temperature: 37°C
  Growth strain: DH5alpha
  Copy number: High Copy
Gene/Insert
  Gene/Insert name: FusionRed-SYFP2
  Species: Synthetic
  Promoter: CMV & Rha
  Tag / fusion protein: 6xHis (N terminal on insert)
  Cloning method: Restriction Enzyme; 5′ cloning site unknown (unknown if destroyed)
Terms and licenses: Academic/Nonprofit Terms; Industry Terms: Not Available to Industry
How to cite: pDx_FusionRed-SYFP2 was a gift from Dorus Gadella (Addgene plasmid # 189760 ; http://n2t.net/addgene:189760 ; RRID:Addgene_189760)
